Addgene plasmid #62414: MXS_PGK
Purpose: MXS_chaining vector with PGK
Depositing lab: Pierre Neveu. Depositing organization: European Molecular Biology Laboratory (EMBL), Heidelberg. Publication: MXS-Chaining: A Highly Efficient Cloning Platform for Imaging and Flow Cytometry Approaches in Mammalian Systems. Sladitschek HL, Neveu PA. PLoS One. 2015 Apr 24;10(4):e0124958. doi: 10.1371/journal.pone.0124958. eCollection 2015. PONE-D-15-01385 PubMed 25909630.
Backbone
  Vector backbone: MXS_chaining vector
  Backbone manufacturer: Neveu lab, Addgene plasmid #62394
  Backbone size w/o insert (bp): 1945
  Vector type: Synthetic Biology
Growth in bacteria
  Bacterial resistance: Ampicillin, 100 μg/mL
  Growth temperature: 37°C
  Growth strain: Mach1
  Copy number: High Copy
Gene/Insert
  Gene/Insert name: PGK Promoter
  Species: Synthetic
  Insert size (bp): 526
  Cloning method: Restriction Enzyme; 5′ cloning site MluI (not destroyed); 3′ cloning site SalI (not destroyed)
  Sequencing primers: 5′ TTACCGCCTTTGAGTGAG; 3′ TTGTCTCATGAGCGGATAC
Terms and licenses: Academic/Nonprofit Terms; Industry Terms: Not Available to Industry
How to cite: MXS_PGK was a gift from Pierre Neveu (Addgene plasmid # 62414 ; http://n2t.net/addgene:62414 ; RRID:Addgene_62414)
