[The description below was written by a language model from this plasmid's Addgene catalogue record and pLannotate feature annotations shown in this document.]
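Description:
MXS_PGK is a small synthetic-biology building-block plasmid from the MXS-chaining cloning platform, a modular system designed for assembling mammalian expression constructs for imaging and flow cytometry applications. It consists of the minimal MXS chaining backbone (about 1.9 kb) carrying a single part, giving a total of roughly 2.4 kb. The backbone contains little beyond what is needed for propagation in E. coli: a high-copy ColE1/pUC-type origin of replication and an ampicillin resistance cassette (β-lactamase expressed from its own bla promoter). No mammalian selection marker, reporter, or polyadenylation signal is annotated.

The payload is a PGK promoter of about 500 bp. The feature annotation identifies it as the mouse phosphoglycerate kinase 1 promoter, although the catalogue entry lists the insert species as synthetic. This element is widely used as a moderate-strength, constitutive promoter that is active in many mammalian cell types, including stem cells. The promoter sits between MluI and SalI sites, both of which are retained after cloning. These preserved flanking sites presumably let the part be excised and joined with other modules in the chaining scheme, though the record does not detail the mechanism.

No coding sequence lies downstream of the promoter, so the plasmid is not an expression vector in its own right. It serves as a donor of a promoter module to be combined stepwise with other MXS parts, such as coding sequences, fluorescent reporters, and terminators, to build complete mammalian expression cassettes.
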