Features (pLannotate 1.2.2; 4 found; start..end, strand, type, name):
     32..531     +  promoter       PGK promoter: mouse phosphoglycerate kinase 1 promoter
    557..661     +  promoter       AmpR promoter: bla
    662..1522    +  CDS            AmpR: β-lactamase; bla; confers resistance to ampicillin, carbenicillin, and related antibiotics
   1693..2281    +  rep_origin     ori: high-copy-number ColE1/pMB1/pBR322/pUC origin of replication
>Addgene plasmid #62414 | MXS_PGK | depositor full sequence | sequence record 102475 | Full Sequence
CATGATATCAAACGCGTAACTCGAGTCTACCGGGTAGGGGAGGCGCTTTTCCCAAGGCAGTCTGGAGCAT
GCGCTTTAGCAGCCCCGCTGGGCACTTGGCGCTACACAAGTGGCCTCTGGCCTCGCACACATTCCACATC
CACCGGTAGGCGCCAACCGGCTCCGTTCTTTGGTGGCCCCTTCGCGCCACCTTCTACTCCTCCCCTAGTC
AGGAAGTTCCCCCCCGCCCCGCAGCTCGCGTCGTGCAGGACGTGACAAATGGAAGTAGCACGTCTCACTA
GTCTCGTGCAGATGGACAGCACCGCTGAGCAATGGAAGCGGGTAGGCCTTTGGGGCAGCGGCCAATAGCA
GCTTTGCTCCTTCGCTTTCTGGGCTCAGAGGCTGGGAAGGGGTGGGTCCGGGGGCGGGCTCAGGGGCGGG
CTCAGGGGCGGGGCGGGCGCCCGAAGGTCCTCCGGAGGCCCGGCATTCTGCACGCTTCAAAAGCGCACGT
CTGCCGCGCTGTTCTCCTCTTCCTCATCTCCGGGCCTTTCGACGTCGACCAATTCGGGGAAATGTGCGCG
GAACCCCTATTTGTTTATTTTTCTAAATACATTCAAATATGTATCCGCTCATGAGACAATAACCCTGATA
AATGCTTCAATAATATTGAAAAAGGAAGAGTATGAGTATTCAACATTTCCGTGTCGCCCTTATTCCCTTT
TTTGCGGCATTTTGCCTTCCTGTTTTTGCTCACCCAGAAACGCTGGTGAAAGTAAAAGATGCTGAAGATC
AGTTGGGTGCACGAGTGGGTTACATCGAACTGGATCTCAACAGCGGTAAGATCCTTGAGAGTTTTCGCCC
CGAAGAACGTTTTCCAATGATGAGCACTTTTAAAGTTCTGCTATGTGGCGCGGTATTATCCCGTATTGAC
GCCGGGCAAGAGCAACTCGGTCGCCGCATACACTATTCTCAGAATGACTTGGTTGAGTACTCACCAGTCA
CAGAAAAGCATCTTACGGATGGCATGACAGTAAGAGAATTATGCAGTGCTGCCATAACCATGAGTGATAA
CACTGCGGCCAACTTACTTCTGACAACGATCGGAGGACCGAAGGAGCTAACCGCTTTTTTGCACAACATG
GGGGATCATGTAACTCGCCTTGATCGTTGGGAACCGGAGCTGAATGAAGCCATACCAAACGACGAGCGTG
ACACCACGATGCCTGTAGCAATGGCAACAACGTTGCGCAAACTATTAACTGGCGAACTACTTACTCTAGC
TTCCCGGCAACAATTAATAGACTGGATGGAGGCGGATAAAGTTGCAGGACCACTTCTGCGCTCGGCCCTT
CCGGCTGGCTGGTTTATTGCTGATAAATCTGGAGCCGGTGAGCGTGGGTCTCGCGGTATCATTGCAGCAC
TGGGGCCAGATGGTAAGCCCTCCCGTATCGTAGTTATCTACACGACGGGGAGTCAGGCAACTATGGATGA
ACGAAATAGACAGATCGCTGAGATAGGTGCCTCACTGATTAAGCATTGGTAACTGTCAGACCAAGTTTAC
TCATATATACTTTAGATTGATTTAAAACTTCATTTTTAATTTAAAAGGATCTAGGTGAAGATCCTTTTTG
ATAATCTCATGACCAAAATCCCTTAACGTGAGTTTTCGTTCCACTGAGCGTCAGACCCCGTAGAAAAGAT
CAAAGGATCTTCTTGAGATCCTTTTTTTCTGCGCGTAATCTGCTGCTTGCAAACAAAAAAACCACCGCTA
CCAGCGGTGGTTTGTTTGCCGGATCAAGAGCTACCAACTCTTTTTCCGAAGGTAACTGGCTTCAGCAGAG
CGCAGATACCAAATACTGTTCTTCTAGTGTAGCCGTAGTTAGGCCACCACTTCAAGAACTCTGTAGCACC
GCCTACATACCTCGCTCTGCTAATCCTGTTACCAGTGGCTGCTGCCAGTGGCGATAAGTCGTGTCTTACC
GGGTTGGACTCAAGACGATAGTTACCGGATAAGGCGCAGCGGTCGGGCTGAACGGGGGGTTCGTGCACAC
AGCCCAGCTTGGAGCGAACGACCTACACCGAACTGAGATACCTACAGCGTGAGCTATGAGAAAGCGCCAC
GCTTCCCGAAGGGAGAAAGGCGGACAGGTATCCGGTAAGCGGCAGGGTCGGAACAGGAGAGCGCACGAGG
GAGCTTCCAGGGGGAAACGCCTGGTATCTTTATAGTCCTGTCGGGTTTCGCCACCTCTGACTTGAGCGTC
GATTTTTGTGATGCTCGTCAGGGGGGCGGAGCCTATGGAAAAACGCCAGCAACGCGGCCTTTTTACGGTT
CCTGGCCTTTTGCTGGCCTTTTGCTCACATGTTCTTTCCTGCGTTATCCCCTGATTCTGTGGATAACCGT
ATTACCGCCTTTGAGTGAGCTGATACCGCTCGCCGCAGCCGAACGACCGAGCGCAGCGAGTCAGTGAGC
