>Addgene plasmid #62414 | MXS_PGK | addgene partial sequence | sequence record 104674 | pBR322ori-F 5'-GGGAAACGCCTGGTATCTTT-3'
GAGCGTCGATTTTTGTGATGCTCGTCAGGGGGGCGGAGCCTATGGAAAAACGCCAGCAACGCGGCCTTTT
TACGGTTCCTGGCCTTTTGCTGGCCTTTTGCTCACATGTTCTTTCCTGCGTTATCCCCTGATTCTGTGGA
TAACCGTATTACCGCCTTTGAGTGAGCTGATACCGCTCGCCGCAGCCGAACGACCGAGCGCAGCGAGTCA
GTGAGCCATGATATCAAACGCGTAACTCGAGTCTACCGGGTAGGGGAGGCGCTTTTCCCAAGGCAGTCTG
GAGCATGCGCTTTAGCAGCCCCGCTGGGCACTTGGCGCTACACAAGTGGCCTCTGGCCTCGCACACATTC
CACATCCACCGGTAGGCGCCAACCGGCTCCGTTCTTTGGTGGCCCCTTCGCGCCACCTTCTACTCCTCCC
CTAGTCAGGAAGTTCCCCCCCGCCCCGCAGCTCGCGTCGTGCAGGACGTGACAAATGGAAGTAGCACGTC
TCACTAGTCTCGTGCAGATGGACAGCACCGCTGAGCAATGGAAGCGGGTAGGCCTTTGGGGCAGCGGCCA
ATAGCAGCTTTGCTCCTTCGCTTTCTGGGCTCAGAGGCTGGGAAGGGGTGGGTCCGGGGGCGGGCTCAGG
GGCGGGCTCAGGGGCGGGGCGGGCGCCCGAAGGTCCTCCGGAGGCCCGGCATTCTGCACGCTTC
