>Addgene plasmid #62414 | MXS_PGK | addgene partial sequence | sequence record 104676 | AmpSeq-F 5'-ctcatgagcggatacatatttgaa-3'
GAATTGGTCGACGTCGAAAGGCCCGGAGATGAGGAAGAGGAGAACAGCGCGGCAGACGTGCGCTTTTGAA
GCGTGCAGAATGCCGGGCCTCCGGAGGACCTTCGGGCGCCCGCCCCGCCCCTGAGCCCGCCCCTGAGCCC
GCCCCCGGACCCACCCCTTCCCAGCCTCTGAGCCCAGAAAGCGAAGGAGCAAAGCTGCTATTGGCCGCTG
CCCCAAAGGCCTACCCGCTTCCATTGCTCAGCGGTGCTGTCCATCTGCACGAGACTAGTGAGACGTGCTA
CTTCCATTTGTCACGTCCTGCACGACGCGAGCTGCGGGGCGGGGGGGAACTTCCTGACTAGGGGAGGAGT
AGAAGGTGGCGCGAAGGGGCCACCAAAGAACGGAGCCGGTTGGCGCCTACCGGTGGATGTGGAATGTGTG
CGAGGCCAGAGGCCACTTGTGTAGCGCCAAGTGCCCAGCGGGGCTGCTAAAGCGCATGCTCCAGACTGCC
TTGGGAAAAGCGCCTCCCCTACCCGGTAGACTCGAGTTACGCGTTTGATATCATGGCTCACTGACTCGCT
GCGCTCGGTCGTTCGGCTGCGGCGAGCGGTATCAGCTCACTCAAAGGCGGTAATACGGTTATCCACAGAA
TCA
